>Addgene plasmid #178651 | pCEP4-MR1 (M50P) | addgene full sequence | sequence record 354772 | Addgene NGS Result
GGGATTCTCGGGACCCCTCCTCTTCCTCTTCAAGGTCACCAGACAGAGATGCTACTGGGGCAACGGAAGA
AAAGCTGGGTGCGGCCTGTGAGGATCAGCTTATCGATGATAAGCTGTCAAACATGAGAATTCTTGAAGAC
GAAAGGGCCTCGTGATACGCCTATTTTTATAGGTTAATGTCATGATAATAATGGTTTCTTAGACGTCAGG
TGGCACTTTTCGGGGAAATGTGCGCGGAACCCCTATTTGTTTATTTTTCTAAATACATTCAAATATGTAT
CCGCTCATGAGACAATAACCCTGATAAATGCTTCAATAATATTGAAAAAGGAAGAGTATGAGTATTCAAC
ATTTCCGTGTCGCCCTTATTCCCTTTTTTGCGGCATTTTGCCTTCCTGTTTTTGCTCACCCAGAAACGCT
GGTGAAAGTAAAAGATGCTGAAGATCAGTTGGGTGCACGAGTGGGTTACATCGAACTGGATCTCAACAGC
GGTAAGATCCTTGAGAGTTTTCGCCCCGAAGAACGTTTTCCAATGATGAGCACTTTTAAAGTTCTGCTAT
GTGGCGCGGTATTATCCCGTGTTGACGCCGGGCAAGAGCAACTCGGTCGCCGCATACACTATTCTCAGAA
TGACTTGGTTGAGTACTCACCAGTCACAGAAAAGCATCTTACGGATGGCATGACAGTAAGAGAATTATGC
AGTGCTGCCATAACCATGAGTGATAACACTGCGGCCAACTTACTTCTGACAACGATCGGAGGACCGAAGG
AGCTAACCGCTTTTTTGCACAACATGGGGGATCATGTAACTCGCCTTGATCGTTGGGAACCGGAGCTGAA
TGAAGCCATACCAAACGACGAGCGTGACACCACGATGCCTGCAGCAATGGCAACAACGTTGCGCAAACTA
TTAACTGGCGAACTACTTACTCTAGCTTCCCGGCAACAATTAATAGACTGGATGGAGGCGGATAAAGTTG
CAGGACCACTTCTGCGCTCGGCCCTTCCGGCTGGCTGGTTTATTGCTGATAAATCTGGAGCCGGTGAGCG
TGGGTCTCGCGGTATCATTGCAGCACTGGGGCCAGATGGTAAGCCCTCCCGTATCGTAGTTATCTACACG
ACGGGGAGTCAGGCAACTATGGATGAACGAAATAGACAGATCGCTGAGATAGGTGCCTCACTGATTAAGC
ATTGGTAACTGTCAGACCAAGTTTACTCATATATACTTTAGATTGATTTAAAACTTCATTTTTAATTTAA
AAGGATCTAGGTGAAGATCCTTTTTGATAATCTCATGACCAAAATCCCTTAACGTGAGTTTTCGTTCCAC
TGAGCGTCAGACCCCGTAGAAAAGATCAAAGGATCTTCTTGAGATCCTTTTTTTCTGCGCGTAATCTGCT
GCTTGCAAACAAAAAAACCACCGCTACCAGCGGTGGTTTGTTTGCCGGATCAAGAGCTACCAACTCTTTT
TCCGAAGGTAACTGGCTTCAGCAGAGCGCAGATACCAAATACTGTCCTTCTAGTGTAGCCGTAGTTAGGC
CACCACTTCAAGAACTCTGTAGCACCGCCTACATACCTCGCTCTGCTAATCCTGTTACCAGTGGCTGCTG
CCAGTGGCGATAAGTCGTGTCTTACCGGGTTGGACTCAAGACGATAGTTACCGGATAAGGCGCAGCGGTC
GGGCTGAACGGGGGGTTCGTGCACACAGCCCAGCTTGGAGCGAACGACCTACACCGAACTGAGATACCTA
CAGCGTGAGCTATGAGAAAGCGCCACGCTTCCCGAAGGGAGAAAGGCGGACAGGTATCCGGTAAGCGGCA
GGGTCGGAACAGGAGAGCGCACGAGGGAGCTTCCAGGGGGAAACGCCTGGTATCTTTATAGTCCTGTCGG
GTTTCGCCACCTCTGACTTGAGCGTCGATTTTTGTGATGCTCGTCAGGGGGGCGGAGCCTATGGAAAAAC
GCCAGCAACGCGGCCTTTTTACGGTTCCTGGCCTTTTGCTGGCCTTGAAGCTGTCCCTGATGGTCGTCAT
CTACCTGCCTGGACAGCATGGCCTGCAACGCGGGCATCCCGATGCCGCCGGAAGCGAGAAGAATCATAAT
GGGGAAGGCCATCCAGCCTCGCGTCGCGAACGCCAGCAAGACGTAGCCCAGCGCGTCGGCCCCGAGATGC
GCCGCGTGCGGCTGCTGGAGATGGCGGACGCGATGGATATGTTCTGCCAAGGGTTGGTTTGCGCATTCAC
AGTTCTCCGCAAGAATTGATTGGCTCCAATTCTTGGAGTGGTGAATCCGTTAGCGAGGTGCCGCCCTGCT
TCATCCCCGTGGCCCGTTGCTCGCGTTTGCTGGCGGTGTCCCCGGAAGAAATATATTTGCATGTCTTTAG
TTCTATGATGACACAAACCCCGCCCAGCGTCTTGTCATTGGCGAATTCGAACACGCAGATGCAGTCGGGG
CGGCGCGGTCCGAGGTCCACTTCGCATATTAAGGTGACGCGTGTGGCCTCGAACACCGAGCGACCCTGCA
GCGACCCGCTTAACAGCGTCAACAGCGTGCCGCAGATCCCGGGGGGCAATGAGATATGAAAAAGCCTGAA
CTCACCGCGACGTCTGTCGAGAAGTTTCTGATCGAAAAGTTCGACAGCGTCTCCGACCTGATGCAGCTCT
CGGAGGGCGAAGAATCTCGTGCTTTCAGCTTCGATGTAGGAGGGCGTGGATATGTCCTGCGGGTAAATAG
CTGCGCCGATGGTTTCTACAAAGATCGTTATGTTTATCGGCACTTTGCATCGGCCGCGCTCCCGATTCCG
GAAGTGCTTGACATTGGGGAATTCAGCGAGAGCCTGACCTATTGCATCTCCCGCCGTGCACAGGGTGTCA
CGTTGCAAGACCTGCCTGAAACCGAACTGCCCGCTGTTCTGCAGCCGGTCGCGGAGGCCATGGATGCGAT
CGCTGCGGCCGATCTTAGCCAGACGAGCGGGTTCGGCCCATTCGGACCGCAAGGAATCGGTCAATACACT
ACATGGCGTGATTTCATATGCGCGATTGCTGATCCCCATGTGTATCACTGGCAAACTGTGATGGACGACA
CCGTCAGTGCGTCCGTCGCGCAGGCTCTCGATGAGCTGATGCTTTGGGCCGAGGACTGCCCCGAAGTCCG
GCACCTCGTGCACGCGGATTTCGGCTCCAACAATGTCCTGACGGACAATGGCCGCATAACAGCGGTCATT
GACTGGAGCGAGGCGATGTTCGGGGATTCCCAATACGAGGTCGCCAACATCTTCTTCTGGAGGCCGTGGT
TGGCTTGTATGGAGCAGCAGACGCGCTACTTCGAGCGGAGGCATCCGGAGCTTGCAGGATCGCCGCGGCT
CCGGGCGTATATGCTCCGCATTGGTCTTGACCAACTCTATCAGAGCTTGGTTGACGGCAATTTCGATGAT
GCAGCTTGGGCGCAGGGTCGATGCGACGCAATCGTCCGATCCGGAGCCGGGACTGTCGGGCGTACACAAA
TCGCCCGCAGAAGCGCGGCCGTCTGGACCGATGGCTGTGTAGAAGTACTCGCCGATAGTGGAAACCGACG
CCCCAGCACTCGTCCGGATCGGGAGATGGGGGAGGCTAACTGAAACACGGAAGGAGACAATACCGGAAGG
AACCCGCGCTATGACGGCAATAAAAAGACAGAATAAAACGCACGGGTGTTGGGTCGTTTGTTCATAAACG
CGGGGTTCGGTCCCAGGGCTGGCACTCTGTCGATACCCCACCGAGACCCCATTGGGGCCAATACGCCCGC
GTTTCTTCCTTTTCCCCACCCCACCCCCCAAGTTCGGGTGAAGGCCCAGGGCTCGCAGCCAACGTCGGGG
CGGCAGGCCCTGCCATAGCCACTGGCCCCGTGGGTTAGGGACGGGGTCCCCCATGGGGAATGGTTTATGG
TTCGTGGGGGTTATTATTTTGGGCGTTGCGTGGGGTCAGGTCCACGACTGGACTGAGCAGACAGACCCAT
GGTTTTTGGATGGCCTGGGCATGGACCGCATGTACTGGCGCGACACGAACACCGGGCGTCTGTGGCTGCC
AAACACCCCCGACCCCCAAAAACCACCGCGCGGATTTCTGGCGTGCCAAGCTAGTCGACCAATTCTCATG
TTTGACAGCTTATCATCGCAGATCCGGGCAACGTTGTTGCCATTGCTGCAGGCGCAGAACTGGTAGGTAT
GGAAGATCTATACATTGAATCAATATTGGCAATTAGCCATATTAGTCATTGGTTATATAGCATAAATCAA
TATTGGCTATTGGCCATTGCATACGTTGTATCTATATCATAATATGTACATTTATATTGGCTCATGTCCA
ATATGACCGCCATGTTGACATTGATTATTGACTAGTTATTAATAGTAATCAATTACGGGGTCATTAGTTC
ATAGCCCATATATGGAGTTCCGCGTTACATAACTTACGGTAAATGGCCCGCCTGGCTGACCGCCCAACGA
CCCCCGCCCATTGACGTCAATAATGACGTATGTTCCCATAGTAACGCCAATAGGGACTTTCCATTGACGT
CAATGGGTGGAGTATTTACGGTAAACTGCCCACTTGGCAGTACATCAAGTGTATCATATGCCAAGTCCGC
CCCCTATTGACGTCAATGACGGTAAATGGCCCGCCTGGCATTATGCCCAGTACATGACCTTACGGGACTT
TCCTACTTGGCAGTACATCTACGTATTAGTCATCGCTATTACCATGGTGATGCGGTTTTGGCAGTACACC
AATGGGCGTGGATAGCGGTTTGACTCACGGGGATTTCCAAGTCTCCACCCCATTGACGTCAATGGGAGTT
TGTTTTGGCACCAAAATCAACGGGACTTTCCAAAATGTCGTAATAACCCCGCCCCGTTGACGCAAATGGG
CGGTAGGCGTGTACGGTGGGAGGTCTATATAAGCAGAGCTCGTTTAGTGAACCGTCAGATCTCTAGAAGC
TGGGTACCAGCTGCTAGCGCCACCATGAAGACCATCATCGCCCTGAGCTACATCTTCTGCCTGGTGTTCG
CCGAGCAGAAATTGATCAGCGAGGAGGACCTGGGCAGCCCTGGAGGCAGTTCAGGAGGCTCTCGTACCCA
TTCCCTTCGTTACTTTCGCCTTGGTGTATCAGATCCTATCCACGGTGTCCCCGAATTTATCTCTGTAGGA
TACGTTGACTCACATCCCATCACTACATATGACAGCGTCACACGCCAGAAGGAGCCAAGGGCTCCATGGC
CTGCCGAGAACTTGGCACCAGATCATTGGGAACGCTATACACAACTGTTGCGCGGCTGGCAACAAATGTT
CAAAGTTGAACTCAAAAGACTCCAACGCCATTATAATCATAGTGGATCACATACTTATCAGCGAATGATA
GGTTGTGAGCTGCTTGAGGATGGAAGCACCACTGGGTTCCTGCAGTACGCTTATGATGGTCAGGACTTTC
TCATATTCAACAAAGACACCCTTAGTTGGCTTGCTGTTGACAACGTTGCACACACCATTAAACAAGCCTG
GGAAGCCAACCAGCACGAACTGTTGTACCAAAAGAACTGGCTTGAGGAGGAGTGCATCGCCTGGTTGAAA
CGGTTCCTCGAATATGGCAAGGACACACTTCAACGCACCGAACCCCCACTTGTCAGGGTGAATCGGAAGG
AAACTTTCCCAGGTGTCACTGCACTCTTCTGTAAGGCCCATGGTTTCTATCCTCCTGAAATCTACATGAC
TTGGATGAAGAACGGTGAAGAAATAGTGCAAGAGATCGATTACGGCGATATTCTTCCCAGCGGGGACGGT
ACTTATCAAGCATGGGCCTCCATAGAACTCGACCCTCAATCTAGCAACTTGTATAGTTGCCACGTCGAAC
ATTGCGGCGTACACATGGTACTTCAGGTCCCTCAAGAGTCAGAAACTATTCCACTGGTTATGAAAGCTGT
TTCCGGGAGTATTGTTTTGGTCATTGTCCTCGCTGGAGTAGGGGTATTGGTTTGGCGCAGACGACCCCGG
GAACAGAATGGAGCAATCTATTTGCCGACGCCCGACCGGTAATGACTCGAGGCCGGCAAGGCCGGATCCA
GACATGATAAGATACATTGATGAGTTTGGACAAACCACAACTAGAATGCAGTGAAAAAAATGCTTTATTT
GTGAAATTTGTGATGCTATTGCTTTATTTGTAACCATTATAAGCTGCAATAAACAAGTTAACAACAACAA
TTGCATTCATTTTATGTTTCAGGTTCAGGGGGAGGTGTGGGAGGTTTTTTAAAGCAAGTAAAACCTCTAC
AAATGTGGTATGGCTGATTATGATCCGGCTGCCTCGCGCGTTTCGGTGATGACGGTGAAAACCTCTGACA
CATGCAGCTCCCGGAGACGGTCACAGCTTGTCTGTAAGCGGATGCCGGGAGCAGACAAGCCCGTCAGGGC
GCGTCAGCGGGTGTTGGCGGGTGTCGGGGCGCAGCCATGAGGTCGACTCTAGAGGATCGATCCCCGCCCC
GGACGAACTAAACCTGACTACGACATCTCTGCCCCTTCTTCGCGGGGCAGTGCATGTAATCCCTTCAGTT
GGTTGGTACAACTTGCCAACTGGGCCCTGTTCCACATGTGACACGGGGGGGGACCAAACACAAAGGGGTT
CTCTGACTGTAGTTGACATCCTTATAAATGGATGTGCACATTTGCCAACACTGAGTGGCTTTCATCCTGG
AGCAGACTTTGCAGTCTGTGGACTGCAACACAACATTGCCTTTATGTGTAACTCTTGGCTGAAGCTCTTA
CACCAATGCTGGGGGACATGTACCTCCCAGGGGCCCAGGAAGACTACGGGAGGCTACACCAACGTCAATC
AGAGGGGCCTGTGTAGCTACCGATAAGCGGACCCTCAAGAGGGCATTAGCAATAGTGTTTATAAGGCCCC
CTTGTTAACCCTAAACGGGTAGCATATGCTTCCCGGGTAGTAGTATATACTATCCAGACTAACCCTAATT
CAATAGCATATGTTACCCAACGGGAAGCATATGCTATCGAATTAGGGTTAGTAAAAGGGTCCTAAGGAAC
AGCGATATCTCCCACCCCATGAGCTGTCACGGTTTTATTTACATGGGGTCAGGATTCCACGAGGGTAGTG
AACCATTTTAGTCACAAGGGCAGTGGCTGAAGATCAAGGAGCGGGCAGTGAACTCTCCTGAATCTTCGCC
TGCTTCTTCATTCTCCTTCGTTTAGCTAATAGAATAACTGCTGAGTTGTGAACAGTAAGGTGTATGTGAG
GTGCTCGAAAACAAGGTTTCAGGTGACGCCCCCAGAATAAAATTTGGACGGGGGGTTCAGTGGTGGCATT
GTGCTATGACACCAATATAACCCTCACAAACCCCTTGGGCAATAAATACTAGTGTAGGAATGAAACATTC
TGAATATCTTTAACAATAGAAATCCATGGGGTGGGGACAAGCCGTAAAGACTGGATGTCCATCTCACACG
AATTTATGGCTATGGGCAACACATAATCCTAGTGCAATATGATACTGGGGTTATTAAGATGTGTCCCAGG
CAGGGACCAAGACAGGTGAACCATGTTGTTACACTCTATTTGTAACAAGGGGAAAGAGAGTGGACGCCGA
CAGCAGCGGACTCCACTGGTTGTCTCTAACACCCCCGAAAATTAAACGGGGCTCCACGCCAATGGGGCCC
ATAAACAAAGACAAGTGGCCACTCTTTTTTTTGAAATTGTGGAGTGGGGGCACGCGTCAGCCCCCACACG
CCGCCCTGCGGTTTTGGACTGTAAAATAAGGGTGTAATAACTTGGCTGATTGTAACCCCGCTAACCACTG
CGGTCAAACCACTTGCCCACAAAACCACTAATGGCACCCCGGGGAATACCTGCATAAGTAGGTGGGCGGG
CCAAGATAGGGGCGCGATTGCTGCGATCTGGAGGACAAATTACACACACTTGCGCCTGAGCGCCAAGCAC
AGGGTTGTTGGTCCTCATATTCACGAGGTCGCTGAGAGCACGGTGGGCTAATGTTGCCATGGGTAGCATA
TACTACCCAAATATCTGGATAGCATATGCTATCCTAATCTATATCTGGGTAGCATAGGCTATCCTAATCT
ATATCTGGGTAGCATATGCTATCCTAATCTATATCTGGGTAGTATATGCTATCCTAATTTATATCTGGGT
AGCATAGGCTATCCTAATCTATATCTGGGTAGCATATGCTATCCTAATCTATATCTGGGTAGTATATGCT
ATCCTAATCTGTATCCGGGTAGCATATGCTATCCTAATAGAGATTAGGGTAGTATATGCTATCCTAATTT
ATATCTGGGTAGCATATACTACCCAAATATCTGGATAGCATATGCTATCCTAATCTATATCTGGGTAGCA
TATGCTATCCTAATCTATATCTGGGTAGCATAGGCTATCCTAATCTATATCTGGGTAGCATATGCTATCC
TAATCTATATCTGGGTAGTATATGCTATCCTAATTTATATCTGGGTAGCATAGGCTATCCTAATCTATAT
CTGGGTAGCATATGCTATCCTAATCTATATCTGGGTAGTATATGCTATCCTAATCTGTATCCGGGTAGCA
TATGCTATCCTCATGCATATACAGTCAGCATATGATACCCAGTAGTAGAGTGGGAGTGCTATCCTTTGCA
TATGCCGCCACCTCCCAAGGGGGCGTGAATTTTCGCTGCTTGTCCTTTTCCTGCTGGTTGCTCCCATTCT
TAGGTGAATTTAAGGAGGCCAGGCTAAAGCCGTCGCATGTCTGATTGCTCACCAGGTAAATGTCGCTAAT
GTTTTCCAACGCGAGAAGGTGTTGAGCGCGGAGCTGAGTGACGTGACAACATGGGTATGCCCAATTGCCC
CATGTTGGGAGGACGAAAATGGTGACAAGACAGATGGCCAGAAATACACCAACAGCACGCATGATGTCTA
CTGGGGATTTATTCTTTAGTGCGGGGGAATACACGGCTTTTAATACGATTGAGGGCGTCTCCTAACAAGT
TACATCACTCCTGCCCTTCCTCACCCTCATCTCCATCACCTCCTTCATCTCCGTCATCTCCGTCATCACC
CTCCGCGGCAGCCCCTTCCACCATAGGTGGAAACCAGGGAGGCAAATCTACTCCATCGTCAAAGCTGCAC
ACAGTCACCCTGATATTGCAGGTAGGAGCGGGCTTTGTCATAACAAGGTCCTTAATCGCATCCTTCAAAA
CCTCAGCAAATATATGAGTTTGTAAAAAGACCATGAAATAACAGACAATGGACTCCCTTAGCGGGCCAGG
TTGTGGGCCGGGTCCAGGGGCCATTCCAAAGGGGAGACGACTCAATGGTGTAAGACGACATTGTGGAATA
GCAAGGGCAGTTCCTCGCCTTAGGTTGTAAAGGGAGGTCTTACTACCTCCATATACGAACACACCGGCGA
CCCAAGTTCCTTCGTCGGTAGTCCTTTCTACGTGACTCCTAGCCAGGAGAGCTCTTAAACCTTCTGCAAT
GTTCTCAAATTTCGGGTTGGAACCTCCTTGACCACGATGCTTTCCAAACCACCCTCCTTTTTTGCGCCTG
CCTCCATCACCCTGACCCCGGGGTCCAGTGCTTGGGCCTTCTCCTGGGTCATCTGCGGGGCCCTGCTCTA
TCGCTCCCGGGGGCACGTCAGGCTCACCATCTGGGCCACCTTCTTGGTGGTATTCAAAATAATCGGCTTC
CCCTACAGGGTGGAAAAATGGCCTTCTACCTGGAGGGGGCCTGCGCGGTGGAGACCCGGATGATGATGAC
TGACTACTGGGACTCCTGGGCCTCTTTTCTCCACGTCCACGACCTCTCCCCCTGGCTCTTTCACGACTTC
CCCCCCTGGCTCTTTCACGTCCTCTACCCCGGCGGCCTCCACTACCTCCTCGACCCCGGCCTCCACTACC
TCCTCGACCCCGGCCTCCACTGCCTCCTCGACCCCGGCCTCCACCTCCTGCTCCTGCCCCTCCTGCTCCT
GCCCCTCCTCCTGCTCCTGCCCCTCCTGCCCCTCCTGCTCCTSCCCCTCCTSCCCCTCCTSCTCCTSCCC
CYCCTSCCCCTCCTSCTCCTCCCCCTCCTCCCCCTCCTCCTCCTCCTCCCCCTCCTCCCCCTCCTCCTCC
TCCTSCCCCTCCTSCCCCTCCTSCTCCTSCCCCTCCTSCCCCTCCTGCTCCTGCCCCTCCTGCCCCTCCT
GCTCCTGCCCCTCCTGCTCCTGCCCCTCCTGCTCCTGCCCCTCCTGCTCCTGCCCCTCCTGCCCCTCCTG
CCCCTCCTCCTGCTCCTGCCCCTCCTGCTCCTGCCCCTCCTGCCCCTCCTGCCCCTCCTGCTCCTGCCCC
TCCTCCTGCTCCTGCCCCTCCTSCCCCTCCTSCCCCTCCTCCTSCTCCTGCCCCTCCTSCCCCTCCTCCT
SCTCCTSCCCCTCCTCCTSCTCCTSCCCCTCCTSCCCCTCCTCCCCCTCCTCCTCCTCCTCCYCCTCCTC
CYCCTCCTCCTCCTCCTCCYCCTCCTCCTCCTCCTSCCCCTCCTCCYCCTCCTSCYCCTCCTCCTSCTCC
TSCCCCTCCTCCTSCTCCTGCCCCTCCTGCCCCTCCTGCCCCTCCTGCCCCTCCTCCTGCTCCTGCCCCT
CCTCCTGCTCCTGCCCCTCCTGCTCCTGCCCCTCCCGCTCCTGCTCCTGCTCCTGTTCCACCGTGGGTCC
CTTTGCAGCCAATGCAACTTGGACGTTTTTGGGGTCTCCGGACACCATCTCTATGTCTTGGCCCTGATCC
TGAGCCGCCCGGGGCTCCTGGTCTTCCGCCTCCTCGTCCTCGTCCTCTTCCCCGTCCTCGTCCATGGTTA
TCACCCCCTCTTCTTTGAGGTCCACTGCCGCCGGAGCCTTCTGGTCCAGATGTGTCTCCCTTCTCTCCTA
GGCCATTTCCAGGTCCTGTACCTGGCCCCTCGTCAGACATGATTCACACTAAAAGAGATCAATAGACATC
TTTATTAGACGACGCTCAGTGAATACAGGGAGTGCAGACTCCTGCCCCCTCCAACAGCCCCCCCACCCTC
ATCCCCTTCATGGTCGCTGTCAGACAGATCCAGGTCTGAAAATTCCCCATCCTCCGAACCATCCTCGTCC
TCATCACCAATTACTCGCAGCCCGGAAAACTCCCGCTGAACATCCTCAAGATTTGCGTCCTGAGCCTCAA
GCCAGGCCTCAAATTCCTCGTCCCCCTTTTTGCTGGACGGTAGGGATG
Features (pLannotate 1.2.2; 22 found; start..end, strand, type, name):
     97..120     -  promoter       tet promoter (fragment): E. coli promoter for tetracycline efflux protein gene
    233..337     +  promoter       AmpR promoter: bla
    338..1198    +  CDS            AmpR: β-lactamase; bla; confers resistance to ampicillin, carbenicillin, and related antibiotics
   1369..1957    +  rep_origin     ori: high-copy-number ColE1/pMB1/pBR322/pUC origin of replication
   2003..2161    -  CDS            TcR (fragment): tetracycline efflux protein; tet; confers resistance to tetracycline
   2282..2482    -  CDS            MDV035 (fragment): UL24_GAHVM - Protein inferred from homology: Swiss-Prot protein existence level 3. May play a role in the dispersal of host nucleolin from the nucleolus throughout the nucleus leading to a decrease in ribosome biogenesis. From Gallid herpesvirus 2 (strain Chicken/Md5/ATCC VR-987) (GaHV-2) (Marek's disease herpesvirus type 1).
   2471..2533    +  promoter       Mini-TK promoter: minimal herpes simplex virus (HSV) thymidine kinase promoter
   2576..3613    +  CDS            HygR: hygromycin B phosphotransferase confers resistance to hygromycin
   3655..3703    +  polyA_signal   HSV TK poly(A) signal: herpes simplex virus thymidine kinase polyadenylation signal (Cole and Stacy, 1985)
   3903..4127    +  CDS            gH (fragment): GH_HHV11 - Experimental evidence at protein level: Swiss-Prot protein existence level 1. The heterodimer glycoprotein H-glycoprotein L is required for the fusion of viral and plasma membranes leading to virus entry into the host cell. Following initial binding to host receptor, membrane fusion is mediated by the fusion machinery composed of gB and the heterodimer gH/gL. May also be involved in the fusion between the virion envelope and the outer nuclear membrane during virion morphogenesis. From Human herpesvirus 1 (strain 17) (HHV-1) (Human herpes simplex virus 1).
   4158..4183    -  CDS            bla(M) (fragment): β-lactamase lacking the signal sequence; bla(M); allows cytosolic expression of β-lactamase
   4357..4736    +  enhancer       CMV enhancer: human cytomegalovirus immediate early enhancer
   4738..4937    +  promoter       CMV promoter: human cytomegalovirus (CMV) immediate early promoter
   5100..6059    +  CDS            MR1 (fragment): HMR1_HUMAN - Experimental evidence at protein level: Swiss-Prot protein existence level 1. Antigen-presenting molecule specialized in displaying microbial pyrimidine-based metabolites to alpha-beta T cell receptors (TCR) on innate-type mucosal-associated invariant T (MAIT) cells (PubMed:23051753, PubMed:26795251, PubMed:12794138, PubMed:19416870, PubMed:22692454, PubMed:23846752). In complex with B2M preferentially presents riboflavin-derived metabolites to semi-invariant TRAV1-2 TCRs on MAIT cells, guiding immune surveillance of the microbial metabolome at mucosal epithelial barriers (PubMed:
   6085..6219    -  polyA_signal   SV40 poly(A) signal: SV40 polyadenylation signal
   6242..6325    -  CDS            large T antigen (fragment): large T antigen from SV40 (simian virus 40)
   6328..6368    +  CDS            rop (fragment): Rop protein, which maintains plasmids at low copy number; rop
   6480..6498    -  misc_feature   MCS (fragment): pUC18/19 multiple cloning site
   6944..8733    -  rep_origin     oriP: Epstein-Barr virus oriP replication origin (Yates et al., 2000)
   8734..8952    -  CDS            gL (fragment): GL_EBVB9 - Experimental evidence at protein level: Swiss-Prot protein existence level 1. The heterodimer glycoprotein H-glycoprotein L is required for the fusion of viral and plasma membranes leading to virus entry into the host cell. Acts as a functional inhibitor of gH and maintains gH in an inhibited form. Upon binding to host integrins, gL dissociates from gH leading to activation of the viral fusion glycoproteins gB and gH. Fusion of EBV with B-lymphocytes requires the additional receptor- binding protein gp42, which forms a complex with gH/gL. The heterodimer gH/gL targets also host EPHA
   9035..10960   -  CDS            EBNA1: Epstein-Barr nuclear antigen 1, also known as EBNA-1 crucial for latent viral infection, and for episomal amplification of vectors containing the oriP origin (Okita et al., 2013)
  10998..94      -  CDS            BRRF2_EBVB9 (fragment) (across the origin): Protein inferred from homology: Swiss-Prot protein existence level 3. From Epstein-Barr virus (strain B95-8) (HHV-4) (Human herpesvirus 4).
