[The description below was written by a language model from this plasmid's Addgene catalogue record and pLannotate feature annotations shown in this document.]
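Description:
pCEP4-MR1 (M50P) is a mammalian expression plasmid built on the Invitrogen pCEP4 backbone, an Epstein-Barr virus-based episomal vector. In bacteria it is maintained through a high-copy ColE1/pUC-type origin and selected with ampicillin via the β-lactamase gene. In mammalian cells, the EBV oriP element together with the plasmid-encoded EBNA1 protein allows the plasmid to replicate and persist extrachromosomally in permissive primate cells. A hygromycin B phosphotransferase cassette, driven by an HSV thymidine kinase promoter and ending in the TK polyadenylation signal, allows selection of cells that retain it. Several short annotated fragments (tetracycline resistance, rop, herpesvirus and EBV open reading frames, SV40 large T) appear to be backbone remnants flanking these elements rather than functional genes.

The payload is human MR1, the MHC class I-related antigen-presenting molecule that, together with β2-microglobulin, displays microbial riboflavin-derived metabolites to MAIT cell receptors. It carries the point substitution M50P. The insert was cloned between NheI and XhoI sites downstream of the CMV immediate early enhancer and promoter and is followed by an SV40 polyadenylation signal. According to the catalogue entry, the N-terminus carries a hemagglutinin signal peptide followed by a c-myc epitope. This places the tag on the extracellular side, so surface-expressed protein can be detected with anti-myc antibody. These N-terminal elements are not separately annotated in the feature table, which marks only the MR1 coding portion. The sequenced record is about 11.2 kb, slightly shorter than the catalogued total size. The stated purpose is mammalian expression of myc-tagged MR1 (M50P), and the associated work concerns chaperoning of MR1 by TAPBPR. The record does not state what effect the mutation is expected to have.
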