Addgene plasmid #178651: pCEP4-MR1 (M50P)
Purpose: Mammalian expression of myc-tagged MR1 (M50P)
Depositing lab: Erik Procko. Depositing organization: University of Illinois at Urbana-Champaign. Publication: TAPBPR employs a ligand-independent docking mechanism to chaperone MR1 molecules. McShan AC, Devlin CA, Papadaki GF, Sun Y, Green AI, Morozov GI, Burslem GM, Procko E, Sgourakis NG. Nat Chem Biol. 2022 Jun 20. pii: 10.1038/s41589-022-01049-9. doi: 10.1038/s41589-022-01049-9. PubMed 35725941.
Backbone
  Vector backbone: pCEP4
  Backbone manufacturer: Invitrogen
  Backbone size w/o insert (bp): 10381
  Total vector size (bp): 11470
  Vector type: Mammalian Expression
  Selectable markers: Hygromycin
Growth in bacteria
  Bacterial resistance: Ampicillin, 100 μg/mL
  Growth temperature: 37°C
  Growth strain: DH5alpha
  Copy number: High Copy
Gene/Insert
  Gene/Insert name: MR1
  Species: H. sapiens (human)
  Insert size (bp): 1089
  Mutation: M50P
  GenBank ID: NP_001522.1
  Entrez Gene: MR1 (a.k.a. HLALS)
  Promoter: CMV
  Tag / fusion protein: Signal peptide from hemagglutinin (N terminal on insert); Extracellular c-myc epitope ta (N terminal on insert)
  Cloning method: Restriction Enzyme; 5′ cloning site NheI (not destroyed); 3′ cloning site XhoI (not destroyed)
  Sequencing primers: 5′ CMV_fwd; 3′ EBV_rev
Terms and licenses: Academic/Nonprofit Terms; Industry Terms: Not Available to Industry
How to cite: pCEP4-MR1 (M50P) was a gift from Erik Procko (Addgene plasmid # 178651 ; http://n2t.net/addgene:178651 ; RRID:Addgene_178651)
